>Addgene plasmid #80118 | pCMV-EPN-41 (deltaL) | addgene partial sequence | sequence record 162588 | CMV-F 5'-CGCAAATGGGCGGTAGGCGTG-3'
TCTCTGGCTAACTAGAGAACCCACTGCCTTACTGGCTTATCGAAATTAATACGACTCACTATAGGGAGAC
CCAAGCTGGCTAGCGTTTAAACGGGCCCTCTAGAATTATCGATCCGGAGGTACCATGGGTGCGCGTGCGT
CTGGTTCTAAATCTGGCTCCGGCTCTGACTCTGGTAGCAAGATCGAAGAGCTGTTCAAGAAACACAAGAT
CGTTGCCGTGCTGCGTGCCAATAGTGTGGAAGAAGCGAAAAAGAAAGCGCTGGCGGTTTTCCTGGGCGGC
GTTCATCTGATTGAAATTACCTTTACCGTGCCGGATGCGGATACCGTGATTAAGGAACTGAGCTTTCTGA
AGGAAATGGGCGCGATTATTGGTGCGGGCACCGTGACCAGCGTGGAGCAGTGCCGTAAAGCGGTGGAAAG
TGGCGCCGAATTCATTGTGAGTCCGCACCTGGACGAGGAAATTAGCCAATTTTGCAAGGAGAAGGGTGTG
TTCTATATGCCAGGCGTTATGACCCCGACCGAACTGGTGAAAGCCATGAAACTGGGCCATACCATCTTAA
AACTGTTTCCGGGTGAGGTGGTGGGTCCGCAGTTTGTTAAAGCGATGAAAGGTCCGTTTCCGAATGTGAA
ATTTGTGCCAACCGGCGGTGTTAATCTGGACAATGTGTGCGAATGGTTCAAAGCGGGCGTGCTGGCCGTG
GGCGTGGGCAGCGCGTTAGTGAAAGGCACCCCGGTGGAAGTGGCGGAAAAGGCCAAGGCGTTCGTTGAGA
AGATTCGTGGCTGCACCGAACAGAAACTGATTAGCGAAGAAGATCTGGGCAGCGGCAGTGGCGACGGCGG
TCGTGGTAGCCGTGGCGGCGATGGTAGCGGCGGTAGCAGCGGTCCAATTCAGCAGAAGTCCCAGCACAAT
AAGAGCGTTGTTCAGGAGACCCCACAAACTCAGAACCTGGCCGCGGACTTGTCCGA
