>Addgene plasmid #80118 | pCMV-EPN-41 (deltaL) | addgene partial sequence | sequence record 162589 | Bglob-pA-R 5'-ttttggcagagggaaaaaga-3'
TCCCACAAGGAGTCCAAGTTCAGATCCTCAACCTGGTCCTTTTCCTTAACATTATATTCCTTCTTGATCT
CGGACAAGTCCGCGGCCAGGTTCTGAGTTTGTGGGGTCTCCTGAACAACGCTCTTATTGTGCTGGGACTT
CTGCTGAATTGGACCGCTGCTACCGCCGCTACCATCGCCGCCACGGCTACCACGACCGCCGTCGCCACTG
CCGCTGCCCAGATCTTCTTCGCTAATCAGTTTCTGTTCGGTGCAGCCACGAATCTTCTCAACGAACGCCT
TGGCCTTTTCCGCCACTTCCACCGGGGTGCCTTTCACTAACGCGCTGCCCACGCCCACGGCCAGCACGCC
CGCTTTGAACCATTCGCACACATTGTCCAGATTAACACCGCCGGTTGGCACAAATTTCACATTCGGAAAC
GGACCTTTCATCGCTTTAACAAACTGCGGACCCACCACCTCACCCGGAAACAGTTTTAAGATGGTATGGC
CCAGTTTCATGGCTTTCACCAGTTCGGTCGGGGTCATAACGCCTGGCATATAGAACACACCCTTCTCCTT
GCAAAATTGGCTAATTTCCTCGTCCAGGTGCGGACTCACAATGAATTCGGCGCCACTTTCCACCGCTTTA
CGGCACTGCTCCACGCTGGTCACGGTGCCCGCACCAATAATCGCGCCCATTTCCTTCAGAAAGCTCAGTT
CCTTAATCACGGTATCCGCATCCGGCACGGTAAAGGTAATTTCAATCAGATGAACGCCGCCCAGGAAAAC
CGCCAGCGCTTTCTTTTTCGCTTCTTCCACACTATTGGCACGCAGCACGGCAACGATCTTGTGTTTCTTG
AACAGCTCTTCGATCTTGCTACCAGAGTCAGAGCCGGAGCCAGATTTAGAACCAGACGCACGCGCACCCA
TGGTACCTCCGGATCGATAATTCTAGA
