>Addgene plasmid #80118 | pCMV-EPN-41 (deltaL) | depositor partial sequence | sequence record 162590 | EPN-41 (L2)
CTAGAATTATCGATCCGGAGGTACCATGGGTGCGCGTGCGTCTGGTTCTAAATCTGGCTCCGGCTCTGAC
TCTGGTAGCAAGATCGAAGAGCTGTTCAAGAAACACAAGATCGTTGCCGTGCTGCGTGCCAATAGTGTGG
AAGAAGCGAAAAAGAAAGCGCTGGCGGTTTTCCTGGGCGGCGTTCATCTGATTGAAATTACCTTTACCGT
GCCGGATGCGGATACCGTGATTAAGGAACTGAGCTTTCTGAAGGAAATGGGCGCGATTATTGGTGCGGGC
ACCGTGACCAGCGTGGAGCAGTGCCGTAAAGCGGTGGAAAGTGGCGCCGAATTCATTGTGAGTCCGCACC
TGGACGAGGAAATTAGCCAATTTTGCAAGGAGAAGGGTGTGTTCTATATGCCAGGCGTTATGACCCCGAC
CGAACTGGTGAAAGCCATGAAACTGGGCCATACCATCTTAAAACTGTTTCCGGGTGAGGTGGTGGGTCCG
CAGTTTGTTAAAGCGATGAAAGGTCCGTTTCCGAATGTGAAATTTGTGCCAACCGGCGGTGTTAATCTGG
ACAATGTGTGCGAATGGTTCAAAGCGGGCGTGCTGGCCGTGGGCGTGGGCAGCGCGTTAGTGAAAGGCAC
CCCGGTGGAAGTGGCGGAAAAGGCCAAGGCGTTCGTTGAGAAGATTCGTGGCTGCACCGAACAGAAACTG
ATTAGCGAAGAAGATCTGGGCAGCGGCAGTGGCGACGGCGGTCGTGGTAGCCGTGGCGGCGATGGTAGCG
GCGGTAGCAGCGGTCCAATTCAGCAGAAGTCCCAGCACAATAAGAGCGTTGTTCAGGAGACCCCACAAAC
TCAGAACCTGGCCGCGGACTTGTCCGAGATCAAGAAGGAATATAATGTTAAGGAAAAGGACCAGGTTGAG
GATCTGAACTTGGACTCCTTGTGGGAGTGACTCGAGAAGCTTGCTAGCAGATCTT
