[The description below was written by a language model from this plasmid's Addgene catalogue record.]
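Description:
pCMV-EPN-41 (deltaL) is a mammalian expression plasmid built on a pCMV backbone (about 5.4 kb without insert), with the coding sequence cloned between the KpnI and XhoI sites. It is maintained in E. coli as a high-copy plasmid under ampicillin selection, and it carries a neomycin resistance marker so that transfected mammalian cells can be selected with G418. The record also lists it as a bacterial expression vector. No feature table is provided, so the promoter is not explicitly annotated. The backbone name implies that a CMV promoter drives the insert.

The insert, listed as EPN-41 (L2), encodes a designed modular fusion protein whose layout is given as Myr1-12GS-I3-01-myc-22GS-Late3(delta). Read from the N-terminus, this is a myristoylation signal for membrane association, a 12-residue glycine-serine linker, the I3-01 self-assembling nanocage subunit, a myc epitope tag for detection, a 22-residue glycine-serine linker, and a "Late3" element in a deleted or inactivated form. "Late" here most plausibly refers to a viral late-domain type motif, which recruits the cellular ESCRT machinery for budding, although the record does not define it or state its origin.

The associated work concerns designed proteins that induce release of nanocage-containing extracellular vesicles, which combine membrane binding, self-assembly and ESCRT recruitment. With its late element deleted, this construct most likely serves as a negative control for testing whether that function is needed for vesicle release, alongside the intact EPN-41 variant. The record does not spell out this role.
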