Addgene plasmid #80118: pCMV-EPN-41 (deltaL)
Purpose: Myr1-12GS-I3-01-myc-22GS-Late3(delta)
Depositing lab: Neil King. Depositing organization: University of Washington. Publication: Designed proteins induce the formation of nanocage-containing extracellular vesicles. Votteler J, Ogohara C, Yi S, Hsia Y, Nattermann U, Belnap DM, King NP, Sundquist WI. Nature. 2016 Dec 8;540(7632):292-295. doi: 10.1038/nature20607. Epub 2016 Nov 30. PubMed 27919066.
Backbone
  Vector backbone: pCMV
  Backbone size w/o insert (bp): 5443
  Modifications to backbone: Inserts were cloned into the Kpn1 and Xho1 sites
  Vector type: Mammalian Expression, Bacterial Expression
  Selectable markers: Neomycin (select with G418)
Growth in bacteria
  Bacterial resistance: Ampicillin, 100 μg/mL
  Growth temperature: 37°C
  Growth strain: DH5alpha
  Copy number: High Copy
Gene/Insert
  Gene/Insert name: EPN-41 (L2)
Terms and licenses: Academic/Nonprofit Terms; Industry Terms: Not Available to Industry
How to cite: pCMV-EPN-41 (deltaL) was a gift from Neil King (Addgene plasmid # 80118 ; http://n2t.net/addgene:80118 ; RRID:Addgene_80118)
